Addgene plasmid #212506: pTwist-SARS-CoV-2 Spike-deltaC18 BA.2.75
Purpose: Encodes SARS-CoV-2 variant BA.2.75 Spike for pseudovirus production
Depositing lab: Alejandro Balazs. Depositing organization: Massachusetts General Hospital. Publication: Ongoing evolution of SARS-CoV-2 drives escape from mRNA vaccine-induced humoral immunity. Roederer AL, Cao Y, Denis KS, Sheehan ML, Li CJ, Lam EC, Gregory DJ, Poznansky MC, Iafrate AJ, Canaday DH, Gravenstein S, Garcia-Beltran WF, Balazs AB. medRxiv [Preprint]. 2024 Mar 7:2024.03.05.24303815. doi: 10.1101/2024.03.05.24303815. PubMed 38496628.
Backbone
  Vector backbone: pTwist-CMV-BetaGlobin-WPRE-Neo
  Backbone manufacturer: Twist
  Vector type: Mammalian Expression
Growth in bacteria
  Bacterial resistance: Ampicillin, 100 μg/mL
  Growth temperature: 37°C
  Growth strain: DH5alpha
  Copy number: High Copy
Gene/Insert
  Gene/Insert name: SARS-CoV-2 Spike BA.2.75
  Species: Severe acute respiratory syndrome coronavirus 2
  Mutation: See Depositor Comments.
  Entrez Gene: S (a.k.a. GU280_gp02, spike glycoprotein)
  Promoter: CAG
  Cloning method: Ligation Independent Cloning
Terms and licenses: Academic/Nonprofit Terms; Industry Terms: Not Available to Industry
Depositor comments: Relevant mutations: T19I , deltaL24P25P26 , A27S , G142D , K147E , W152R , F157L , I210V , V213G , G257S , G339H , S371F , S373P , S375F , T376A , D405N , R408S , K417N , N440K , G446S , N460K , S477N , T478K , E484A , Q498R , N501Y , Y505H , D614G , H655Y , N679K , P681H , N764K , D796Y , Q954H , N969K Please visit https://www.medrxiv.org/content/10.1101/2024.03.05.24303815v1 for medRxiv preprint.
How to cite: pTwist-SARS-CoV-2 Spike-deltaC18 BA.2.75 was a gift from Alejandro Balazs (Addgene plasmid # 212506 ; http://n2t.net/addgene:212506 ; RRID:Addgene_212506)
