[The description below was written by a language model from this plasmid's Addgene catalogue record and pLannotate feature annotations shown in this document.]
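Description:
pTwist-SARS-CoV-2 Spike-deltaC18 BA.2.75 is a mammalian expression plasmid of about 10.5 kb, built on the Twist pTwist-CMV-BetaGlobin-WPRE-Neo backbone, that encodes the spike glycoprotein of the SARS-CoV-2 Omicron sublineage BA.2.75. It is maintained in E. coli at high copy through a ColE1/pUC-type origin and selected with ampicillin via the β-lactamase gene. A separate SV40 early promoter–neo–bGH polyadenylation cassette offers G418 selection in mammalian cells.

The spike open reading frame carries the BA.2.75 mutation set listed by the depositor. This includes an N-terminal domain deletion of residues 24–26, substitutions such as G142D, K147E, W152R, F157L and G257S, numerous receptor-binding domain changes (for example G339H, K417N, G446S, N460K, E484A, Q498R, N501Y), and D614G, H655Y, N679K and P681H, plus several S2 changes. As the name indicates, the last 18 residues of the cytoplasmic tail are removed, a truncation commonly used to improve spike incorporation into pseudotyped particles.

The catalogue lists the promoter as CAG, whereas the feature table and backbone name indicate a CMV enhancer with CMV promoter elements followed by a truncated human β-globin intron; the record does not resolve this discrepancy. Downstream of the coding sequence, a WPRE boosts transcript stability and expression. An SV40 polyadenylation signal lies just beyond the WPRE but is annotated on the opposite strand. β-globin insulator fragments and bacterial and T7 terminators flank the cassettes to limit read-through. The plasmid supplies the envelope protein in trans during pseudovirus production, and the associated study concerns viral escape from mRNA vaccine-induced humoral immunity.
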