Features (pLannotate 1.2.2; 21 found; start..end, strand, type, name):
      2..3757    +  CDS            S: SPIKE_SARS2 - Experimental evidence at protein level: Swiss-Prot protein existence level 1. [Spike glycoprotein]: May down-regulate host tetherin (BST2) by lysosomal degradation, thereby counteracting its antiviral activity. From Severe acute respiratory syndrome coronavirus 2 (2019-nCoV) (SARS-CoV-2).
   3831..4419    +  misc_feature   WPRE: woodchuck hepatitis virus posttranscriptional regulatory element
   4472..4593    -  polyA_signal   SV40 poly(A) signal: SV40 polyadenylation signal
   4616..4685    -  CDS            large T antigen (fragment): large T antigen from SV40 (simian virus 40)
   4708..4754    +  terminator     T7 terminator: transcription terminator for bacteriophage T7 RNA polymerase
   4784..4920    +  terminator     rrnG terminator: transcription terminator from the E. coli ribosomal RNA rrnG operon (Albrechtsen et al., 1991)
   4965..5036    +  misc_feature   3' β-globin insulator: insulator downstream of the human β-globin locus (Farrell et al., 2002)
   5081..5277    +  promoter       SV40 promoter: SV40 early promoter
   5291..6082    +  CDS            neo: KKA2_KLEPN - Also known as kan, nptII. Experimental evidence at protein level: Swiss-Prot protein existence level 1. Resistance to kanamycin, neomycin, paromomycin, ribostamycin, butirosin and gentamicin B. From Klebsiella pneumoniae.
   6096..6320    +  polyA_signal   bGH poly(A) signal: bovine growth hormone polyadenylation signal
   6516..7104    -  rep_origin     ori: high-copy-number ColE1/pMB1/pBR322/pUC origin of replication
   7276..7340    -  CDS            bla(M) (fragment): β-lactamase lacking the signal sequence; bla(M); allows cytosolic expression of β-lactamase
   7850..8710    +  CDS            AmpR: β-lactamase; bla; confers resistance to ampicillin, carbenicillin, and related antibiotics
   8723..8859    +  terminator     rrnG terminator: transcription terminator from the E. coli ribosomal RNA rrnG operon (Albrechtsen et al., 1991)
   9011..9082    +  misc_feature   5' β-globin insulator: insulator upstream of the human β-globin locus (Farrell et al., 2002)
   9087..9133    -  terminator     T7 terminator: transcription terminator for bacteriophage T7 RNA polymerase
   9151..9199    -  polyA_signal   poly(A) signal: synthetic polyadenylation signal
   9280..9583    +  enhancer       CMV enhancer: human cytomegalovirus immediate early enhancer
   9656..9673    -  promoter       CMV promoter (fragment): human cytomegalovirus (CMV) immediate early promoter
   9736..9787    +  promoter       CMVd2 promoter: truncated human cytomegalovirus (CMV) immediate early promoter that yields moderately reduced expression relative to the full-length promoter
   9921..10396   +  intron         β-globin intron: internally truncated intron from human β-globin
>Addgene plasmid #212506 | pTwist-SARS-CoV-2 Spike-deltaC18 BA.2.75 | addgene full sequence | sequence record 432822 | Addgene NGS Result
CATGTTTGTGTTCCTCGTTCTCCTGCCCCTCGTTTCTTCCCAATGCGTGAACCTCATAACTAGAACGCAG
TCTTACACGAACTCTTTTACTCGTGGAGTATACTATCCCGATAAAGTCTTTAGGTCCAGTGTCCTTCATT
CTACTCAAGACCTTTTCCTGCCATTCTTCTCAAATGTCACCTGGTTCCATGCTATCCACGTTTCTGGCAC
CAACGGAACTAAACGATTTGATAATCCCGTCTTGCCATTTAACGATGGCGTATACTTTGCCTCAACGGAG
AAGTCCAACATTATCCGGGGATGGATATTTGGCACCACCCTGGACTCCAAGACACAGTCTCTCCTCATTG
TGAACAACGCCACCAATGTCGTCATCAAAGTCTGTGAATTTCAATTTTGTAACGATCCCTTTCTCGATGT
TTATTATCATGAGAATAACAAGTCTCGGATGGAGTCAGAGTTACGCGTTTACAGTTCCGCTAACAACTGT
ACTTTTGAGTACGTTTCCCAACCATTTCTCATGGATCTTGAAGGGAAGCAAGGCAACTTCAAGAATCTCC
GCGAATTTGTGTTTAAGAATATAGACGGCTACTTCAAAATTTATAGCAAGCATACCCCGGTAAATCTGGG
TCGGGATCTCCCTCAAGGCTTCTCCGCGTTGGAACCCCTCGTGGACTTGCCGATTGGCATCAACATCACC
CGGTTCCAAACCCTTCTTGCCCTTCATCGAAGCTACCTCACGCCTGGCGACAGTAGTAGTAGTTGGACAG
CGGGCGCAGCAGCCTACTATGTGGGATATTTGCAACCACGCACCTTTCTTCTCAAATATAACGAAAACGG
AACAATTACCGATGCCGTAGACTGTGCCCTCGATCCCCTGTCCGAAACTAAATGCACACTCAAGTCCTTC
ACAGTTGAGAAAGGCATATACCAAACCAGTAACTTCCGCGTCCAACCCACCGAATCCATTGTTCGATTCC
CTAACATCACCAATTTGTGTCCTTTCCATGAAGTATTTAATGCCACTCGATTTGCATCAGTTTATGCCTG
GAATCGCAAGCGAATATCAAATTGTGTTGCAGATTATAGTGTCCTGTATAATTTCGCACCATTCTTCGCT
TTTAAGTGTTATGGGGTCAGCCCTACGAAATTGAATGACTTGTGTTTTACCAACGTTTACGCAGATTCTT
TCGTCATACGCGGCAACGAAGTCAGCCAGATTGCACCGGGGCAAACCGGAAATATAGCAGACTATAATTA
TAAGTTGCCGGATGACTTCACCGGCTGCGTTATAGCATGGAACTCCAATAAGCTCGATTCAAAAGTCAGC
GGCAACTATAATTATCTTTACCGCCTGTTTCGCAAGTCAAAGCTGAAGCCCTTTGAACGTGACATCTCCA
CCGAAATTTATCAAGCTGGCAACAAACCATGTAATGGAGTGGCAGGGTTTAACTGTTATTTTCCCCTTCA
ATCATACGGATTTCGACCAACATATGGGGTGGGCCATCAACCATATCGGGTGGTAGTCTTGAGCTTTGAG
CTGCTCCACGCACCGGCTACAGTTTGCGGACCGAAGAAAAGCACTAACCTGGTGAAGAATAAATGTGTGA
ACTTCAACTTTAATGGGCTCACCGGAACAGGGGTGCTGACAGAATCAAACAAGAAATTTCTCCCTTTTCA
ACAATTTGGTAGAGACATTGCCGATACCACAGATGCCGTCCGCGATCCGCAAACACTGGAAATCCTCGAT
ATAACACCCTGTAGCTTCGGCGGGGTCAGCGTGATAACTCCCGGAACGAACACATCCAACCAAGTGGCTG
TCCTGTATCAAGGTGTCAACTGTACCGAAGTCCCTGTGGCGATACACGCCGACCAACTGACACCCACCTG
GAGAGTCTACTCAACAGGTTCCAATGTCTTTCAAACTAGAGCGGGTTGTCTCATTGGCGCTGAGTATGTC
AATAATTCATACGAATGTGATATTCCTATTGGGGCAGGAATCTGTGCGTCTTATCAAACTCAAACGAAAT
CACACCGGCGCGCTCGCTCAGTAGCCAGCCAGTCCATAATCGCCTATACCATGAGTCTCGGGGCTGAGAA
CTCCGTGGCTTATTCAAACAATTCCATCGCAATCCCAACTAACTTTACCATTAGCGTTACCACGGAAATC
TTGCCCGTCAGCATGACTAAGACGAGCGTAGACTGTACGATGTATATCTGTGGGGATTCCACCGAGTGTA
GCAACCTCTTGCTTCAATACGGGTCTTTCTGTACTCAACTCAAACGAGCATTGACCGGAATTGCGGTCGA
ACAAGACAAGAATACCCAAGAGGTGTTCGCACAAGTAAAGCAAATATACAAAACGCCGCCAATCAAATAT
TTTGGCGGGTTTAATTTTAGCCAAATACTGCCAGACCCATCTAAGCCTTCAAAACGCAGCTTTATCGAGG
ATCTGCTGTTCAACAAAGTTACGTTGGCTGACGCGGGTTTCATTAAGCAGTATGGGGATTGTTTGGGAGA
CATTGCGGCCCGCGACCTTATCTGTGCTCAAAAATTCAATGGGTTGACAGTTCTGCCCCCTCTGCTCACT
GATGAGATGATTGCACAGTATACATCAGCATTGTTGGCAGGAACCATTACATCCGGCTGGACTTTTGGCG
CGGGTGCGGCCCTTCAAATACCTTTCGCTATGCAAATGGCTTACAGATTCAATGGGATTGGTGTCACGCA
AAATGTATTGTATGAAAATCAGAAGCTGATCGCTAATCAATTTAACAGCGCGATTGGCAAGATCCAAGAT
TCACTGTCAAGCACAGCGTCCGCCCTCGGCAAACTCCAAGATGTTGTGAATCATAACGCCCAGGCCCTGA
ATACCCTCGTGAAGCAACTGAGTTCTAAATTCGGCGCAATCTCCAGCGTCCTCAACGACATATTGTCCAG
ACTTGATAAGGTGGAAGCCGAGGTGCAAATTGATCGGCTCATCACAGGCAGGCTCCAGTCACTCCAAACT
TATGTGACACAACAGTTGATCCGGGCTGCTGAGATACGAGCAAGCGCCAACCTGGCCGCCACTAAAATGT
CAGAGTGCGTGCTCGGGCAGTCCAAACGGGTTGACTTTTGTGGCAAGGGCTATCACTTGATGTCCTTCCC
CCAATCCGCCCCACATGGAGTGGTCTTTCTCCACGTCACTTATGTCCCTGCTCAAGAGAAGAACTTTACG
ACAGCTCCAGCAATCTGTCACGATGGCAAAGCGCACTTTCCCAGGGAAGGCGTTTTCGTCAGTAATGGCA
CGCATTGGTTTGTGACCCAAAGGAATTTCTATGAACCCCAAATCATAACCACTGACAATACATTTGTCTC
AGGCAACTGTGATGTGGTCATTGGGATCGTGAACAACACGGTATATGATCCCCTGCAACCCGAGTTGGAT
AGCTTCAAAGAGGAATTGGATAAATACTTTAAGAATCATACTTCACCCGATGTTGATCTCGGGGACATAT
CAGGAATAAATGCAAGTGTCGTCAACATTCAGAAAGAGATTGATCGCCTTAATGAGGTCGCCAAGAACTT
GAATGAATCTTTGATCGACTTGCAAGAACTGGGCAAATACGAACAATATATTAAATGGCCCTGGTACATT
TGGTTGGGCTTTATCGCCGGACTTATAGCTATCGTTATGGTCACAATTATGTTGTGCTGTATGACTAGCT
GTTGTTCCTGCTTGAAAGGATGTTGCAGTTGCGGATCTTGTTGTAAATAAAGGATCCTCTAGAAGTTGTC
TCCTCCTGCACTGACTGACTGATACAATCGATTTCTGGATCCGCAGGCCTAATCAACCTCTGGATTACAA
AATTTGTGAAAGATTGACTGGTATTCTTAACTATGTTGCTCCTTTTACGCTATGTGGATACGCTGCTTTA
ATGCCTTTGTATCATGCTATTGCTTCCCGTATGGCTTTCATTTTCTCCTCCTTGTATAAATCCTGGTTGC
TGTCTCTTTATGAGGAGTTGTGGCCCGTTGTCAGGCAACGTGGCGTGGTGTGCACTGTGTTTGCTGACGC
AACCCCCACTGGTTGGGGCATTGCCACCACCTGTCAGCTCCTTTCCGGGACTTTCGCTTTCCCCCTCCCT
ATTGCCACGGCGGAACTCATCGCCGCCTGCCTTGCCCGCTGCTGGACAGGGGCTCGGCTGTTGGGCACTG
ACAATTCCGTGGTGTTGTCGGGGAAGCTGACGTCCTTTCCATGGCTGCTCGCCTGTGTTGCCACCTGGAT
TCTGCGCGGGACGTCCTTCTGCTACGTCCCTTCGGCCCTCAATCCAGCGGACCTTCCTTCCCGCGGCCTG
CTGCCGGCTCTGCGGCCTCTTCCGCGTCTTCGCCTTCGCCCTCAGACGAGTCGGATCTCCCTTTGGGCCG
CCTCCCCGCCTGTCTAGCTTGACTGACTGAGATACAGCGTACCTTCAGCTCACAGACATGATAAGATACA
TTGATGAGTTTGGACAAACCACAACTAGAATGCAGTGAAAAAAATGCTTTATTTGTGAAATTTGTGATGC
TATTGCTTTATTTGTAACCATTATAAGCTGCAATAAACAAGTTAACAACAACAATTGCATTCATTTTATG
TTTCAGGTTCAGGGGGAGGTGTGGGAGGTTTTTTAAAGCAAGTAAAACCTCTACAAATGTGGTATTGGCC
CATCTCTATCGGTATCGTAGCATAACCCCTTGGGGCCTCTAAACGGGTCTTGAGGGGTTTTTTGTGCCCC
TCGGGCCGGATTGCTATCTACCGGCATTGGCGCAGAAAAAAATGCCTGATGCGACGCTGCGCGTCTTATA
CTCCCACATATGCCAGATTCAGCAACGGATACGGCTTCCCCAACTTGCCCACTTCCATACGTGTCCTCCT
TACCAGAAATTTATCCTTAAGGTCGTCAGCTATCCTGCAGGCGATCTCTCGATTTCGATCAAGACATTCC
TTTAATGGTCTTTTCTGGACACCACTAGGGGTCAGAAGTAGTTCATCAAACTTTCTTCCCTCCCTAATCT
CATTGGTTACCTTGGGCTATCGAAACTTAATTAAGCGATCTGCATCTCAATTAGTCAGCAACCATAGTCC
CGCCCCTAACTCCGCCCATCCCGCCCCTAACTCCGCCCAGTTCCGCCCATTCTCCGCCCCATCGCTGACT
AATTTTTTTTATTTATGCAGAGGCCGAGGCCGCCTCGGCCTCTGAGCTATTCCAGAAGTAGTGAGGAGGC
TTTTTTGGAGGCCTAGGCTTTTGCAAAGGAGGTAGCCAACATGATTGAACAAGATGGATTGCACGCAGGT
TCTCCCGCCGCTTGGGTGGAGAGGCTATTCGGCTATGACTGGGCACAACAGACAATCGGCTGCTCTGATG
CCGCCGTGTTCCGGCTGTCAGCGCAGGGGCGCCCGGTTCTTTTTGTCAAGACCGACCTGTCCGGTGCCCT
GAATGAACTCCAGGACGAGGCAGCGCGGCTATCGTGGCTGGCCACGACGGGCGTTCCTTGCGCAGCTGTG
CTCGACGTTGTCACTGAAGCGGGAAGGGACTGGCTGCTATTGGGCGAAGTGCCGGGGCAGGATCTCCTGT
CATCTCACCTTGCTCCTGCCGAGAAAGTATCCATCATGGCTGATGCAATGCGGCGGCTGCATACGCTTGA
TCCGGCTACCTGCCCATTCGACCACCAAGCGAAACATCGCATCGAGCGAGCACGTACTCGGATGGAAGCC
GGTCTTGTCGATCAGGATGATCTGGACGAAGAGCATCAGGGGCTCGCGCCAGCCGAACTGTTCGCCAGGC
TCAAGGCGCGGATGCCCGACGGCGAGGATCTCGTCGTGACCCACGGCGATGCCTGCTTGCCGAATATCAT
GGTGGAAAATGGCCGCTTTTCTGGATTCATCGACTGTGGCCGGCTGGGTGTGGCGGACCGCTATCAGGAC
ATAGCGTTGGCTACCCGTGATATTGCTGAAGAGCTTGGCGGCGAATGGGCTGACCGCTTCCTCGTGCTTT
ACGGTATCGCCGCTCCCGATTCGCAGCGCATCGCCTTCTATCGCCTTCTTGACGAGTTCTTCTAGTATGT
AAGCCCTGTGCCTTCTAGTTGCCAGCCATCTGTTGTTTGCCCCTCCCCCGTGCCTTCCTTGACCCTGGAA
GGTGCCACTCCCACTGTCCTTTCCTAATAAAATGAGGAAATTGCATCGCATTGTCTGAGTAGGTGTCATT
CTATTCTGGGGGGTGGGGTGGGGCAGGACAGCAAGGGGGAGGATTGGGAAGACAATAGCAGGCATGCTGG
GGATGCGGTGGGCTCTATGGTTAATTAACCAGTCAAGTCAGCTACTTGGCGAGATCGACTTGTCTGGGTT
TCGACTACGCTCAGAATTGCGTCAGTCAAGTTCGATCTGGTCCTTGCTATTGCACCCGTTCTCCGATTAC
GAGTTTCATTTAAATCATGTGAGCAAAAGGCCAGCAAAAGGCCAGGAACCGTAAAAAGGCCGCGTTGCTG
GCGTTTTTCCATAGGCTCCGCCCCCCTGACGAGCATCACAAAAATCGACGCTCAAGTCAGAGGTGGCGAA
ACCCGACAGGACTATAAAGATACCAGGCGTTTCCCCCTGGAAGCTCCCTCGTGCGCTCTCCTGTTCCGAC
CCTGCCGCTTACCGGATACCTGTCCGCCTTTCTCCCTTCGGGAAGCGTGGCGCTTTCTCATAGCTCACGC
TGTAGGTATCTCAGTTCGGTGTAGGTCGTTCGCTCCAAGCTGGGCTGTGTGCACGAACCCCCCGTTCAGC
CCGACCGCTGCGCCTTATCCGGTAACTATCGTCTTGAGTCCAACCCGGTAAGACACGACTTATCGCCACT
GGCAGCAGCCACTGGTAACAGGATTAGCAGAGCGAGGTATGTAGGCGGTGCTACAGAGTTCTTGAAGTGG
TGGCCTAACTACGGCTACACTAGAAGAACAGTATTTGGTATCTGCGCTCTGCTGAAGCCAGTTACCTTCG
GAAAAAGAGTTGGTAGCTCTTGATCCGGCAAACAAACCACCGCTGGTAGCGGTGGTTTTTTTGTTTGCAA
GCAGCAGATTACGCGCAGAAAAAAAGGATCTCAAGAAGATCCTTTGATCTTTTCTACGGGGTCTGACGCT
CAGTGGAACGAAAACTCACGTTAAGGGATTTTGGTCATGAGATTATCAAAAAGGATCTTCACCTAGATCC
TTTTAAATTAAAAATGAAGTTTTAAATCAATCTAAAGTATATATGAGTAAACTTGGTCTGACAGTTACCA
ATGCTTAATCAGTGAGGCACCTATCTCAGCGATCTGTCTATTTCGTTCATCCATAGTTGCATTTAAATTT
CCGAACTCTCCAAGGCCCTCGTCGGAAAATCTTCAAACCTTTCGTCCGATCCATCTTGCAGGCTACCTCT
CGAACGAACTATCGCAAGTCTCTTGGCCGGCCTTGCGCCTTGGCTATTGCTTGGCAGCGCCTATCGCCAG
GTATTACTCCAATCCCGAATATCCGAGATCGGGATCACCCGAGAGAAGTTCAACCTACATCCTCAATCCC
GATCTATCCGAGATCCGAGGAATATCGAAATCGGGGCGCGCCTGGTGTACCGAGAACGATCCTCTCAGTG
CGAGTCTCGACGATCCATATCGTTGCTTGGCAGTCAGCCAGTCGGAATCCAGCTTGGGACCCAGGAAGTC
CAATCGTCAGATATTGTACTCAAGCCTGGTCACGGCAGCGTACCGATCTGTTTAAACCTAGATATTGATA
GTCTGATCGGTCAACGTATAATCGAGTCCTAGCTTTTGCAAACATCTATCAAGAGACAGGATCAGCAGGA
GGCTTTCGCATGAGTATTCAACATTTCCGTGTCGCCCTTATTCCCTTTTTTGCGGCATTTTGCCTTCCTG
TTTTTGCTCACCCAGAAACGCTGGTGAAAGTAAAAGATGCTGAAGATCAGTTGGGTGCGCGAGTGGGTTA
CATCGAACTGGATCTCAACAGCGGTAAGATCCTTGAGAGTTTTCGCCCCGAAGAACGCTTTCCAATGATG
AGCACTTTTAAAGTTCTGCTATGTGGCGCGGTATTATCCCGTATTGACGCCGGGCAAGAGCAACTCGGTC
GCCGCATACACTATTCTCAGAATGACTTGGTTGAGTATTCACCAGTCACAGAAAAGCATCTTACGGATGG
CATGACAGTAAGAGAATTATGCAGTGCTGCCATAACCATGAGTGATAACACTGCGGCCAACTTACTTCTG
ACAACGATTGGAGGACCGAAGGAGCTAACCGCTTTTTTGCACAACATGGGGGATCATGTAACTCGCCTTG
ATCGTTGGGAACCGGAGCTGAATGAAGCCATACCAAACGACGAGCGTGACACCACGATGCCTGTAGCAAT
GGCAACAACCTTGCGTAAACTATTAACTGGCGAACTACTTACTCTAGCTTCCCGGCAACAGTTGATAGAC
TGGATGGAGGCGGATAAAGTTGCAGGACCACTTCTGCGCTCGGCCCTTCCGGCTGGCTGGTTTATTGCTG
ATAAATCTGGAGCCGGTGAGCGTGGGTCTCGCGGTATCATTGCAGCACTGGGGCCAGATGGTAAGCCCTC
CCGTATCGTAGTTATCTACACGACGGGGAGTCAGGCAACTATGGATGAACGAAATAGACAGATCGCTGAG
ATAGGTGCCTCACTGATTAAGCATTGGTAACCGATTCTAGGTGCATTGGCGCAGAAAAAAATGCCTGATG
CGACGCTGCGCGTCTTATACTCCCACATATGCCAGATTCAGCAACGGATACGGCTTCCCCAACTTGCCCA
CTTCCATACGTGTCCTCCTTACCAGAAATTTATCCTTAAGATCCCGAATCGTTTAAACTCGACTCTGGCT
CTATCGAATCTCCGTCGTTTCGAGCTTACGCGAACAGCCGTGGCGCTCATTTGCTCGTCGGGCATCGAAT
CTCGTCAGCTATCGTCAGCTTACCTTTTTGGCAGCGATCGCGGCTCCCGACATCTTGGACCATTAGCTCC
ACAGGTATCTTCTTCCCTCTAGTGGTCATAACAGCAGCTTCAGCTACCTCTCAATTCAAAAAACCCCTCA
AGACCCGTTTAGAGGCCCCAAGGGGTTATGCTATCAATCGTTGCGTTACACACACAAAAAACCAACACAC
ATCCATCTTCGATGGATAGCGATTTTATTATCTAACTGCTGATCGAGTGTAGCCAGATCTAGTAATCAAT
TACGGGGTCATTAGTTCATAGCCCATATATGGAGTTCCGCGTTACATAACTTACGGTAAATGGCCCGCCT
GGCTGACCGCCCAACGACCCCCGCCCATTGACGTCAATAATGACGTATGTTCCCATAGTAACGCCAATAG
GGACTTTCCATTGACGTCAATGGGTGGAGTATTTACGGTAAACTGCCCACTTGGCAGTACATCAAGTGTA
TCATATGCCAAGTACGCCCCCTATTGACGTCAATGACGGTAAATGGCCCGCCTGGCATTATGCCCAGTAC
ATGACCTTATGGGACTTTCCTACTTGGCAGTACATCTACGTATTAGTCATCGCTATTACCATGCTGATGC
GGTTTTGGCAGTACATCAATGGGCGTGGATAGCGGTTTGACTCACGGGGATTTCCAAGTCTCCACCCCAT
TGACGTCAATGGGAGTTTGTTTTGGCACCAAAATCAACGGGACTTTCCAAAATGTCGTAACAACTCCGCC
CCATTGACGCAAATGGGCGGTAGGCGTGTACGGTGGGAGGTCTATATAAGCAGAGCTGGTTTAGTGAACC
GTCAGATCGCCTGGAGACGCCATCCACGCTGTTTTGACCTCCATAGAAGACACCGGGACCGATCCAGCCT
CCCCTCGAAGCTTACATGTGGTACCGAGCTCGGATCCTGAGAACTTCAGGGTGAGTCTATGGGACCCTTG
ATGTTTTCTTTCCCCTTCTTTTCTATGGTTAAGTTCATGTCATAGGAAGGGGAGAAGTAACAGGGTACAC
ATATTGACCAAATCAGGGTAATTTTGCATTTGTAATTTTAAAAAATGCTTTCTTCTTTTAATATACTTTT
TTGTTTATCTTATTTCTAATACTTTCCCTAATCTCTTTCTTTCAGGGCAATAATGATACAATGTATCATG
CCTCTTTGCACCATTCTAAAGAATAACAGTGATAATTTCTGGGTTAAGGCAATAGCAATATTTCTGCATA
TAAATATTTCTGCATATAAATTGTAACTGATGTAAGAGGTTTCATATTGCTAATAGCAGCTACAATCCAG
CTACCATTCTGCTTTTATTTTATGGTTGGGATAAGGCTGGATTATTCTGAGTCCAAGCTAGGCCCTTTTG
CTAATCATGTTCATACCTCTTATCTTCCTCCCACAGCTCCTGGGCAACGTGCTGGTCTGTGTGCTGGCCC
ATCACTTTGGCAAAGGCGGCCGC
